Addgene plasmid #32569: pTYF-G4BS-2TPH-EGFP-IRES-GAL4p65
Depositing lab: Sergey Kasparov. Depositing organization: University of Bristol. Publication: Targeting central serotonergic neurons with lentiviral vectors based on a transcriptional amplification strategy. Benzekhroufa K, Liu BH, Teschemacher AG, Kasparov S. Gene Ther. 2009 May;16(5):681-8. Epub 2009 Feb 12. 10.1038/gt.2009.7 PubMed 19212426.
Backbone
  Vector backbone: pTYF
  Backbone size w/o insert (bp): 7469
  Vector type: Lentiviral
Growth in bacteria
  Bacterial resistance: Ampicillin, 100 μg/mL
  Growth temperature: 30°C
  Growth strain: NEB Stable
  Copy number: Low Copy
Gene/Insert 1
  Gene/Insert name: EGFP
  Insert size (bp): 798
  Promoter: 2TPH
  Cloning method: TOPO Cloning
  Sequencing primers: 5′ atggtgagcaagggcgaggagc
Gene/Insert 2
  Gene/Insert name: Gal4p65
  Insert size (bp): 1062
  Promoter: 2TPH
  Cloning method: TOPO Cloning
  Sequencing primers: 5′ atgaagctactgtcttctatcgaac
Terms and licenses: Academic/Nonprofit Terms; Industry Terms: Not Available to Industry
Depositor comments: This plasmid grows quite slowly. Please allow up to two days for growth.
How to cite: pTYF-G4BS-2TPH-EGFP-IRES-GAL4p65 was a gift from Sergey Kasparov (Addgene plasmid # 32569 ; http://n2t.net/addgene:32569 ; RRID:Addgene_32569)
