[The description below was written by a language model from this plasmid's Addgene catalogue record and pLannotate feature annotations shown in this document.]
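Description:
pTYF-G4BS-2TPH-EGFP-IRES-GAL4p65 is an HIV-1-based lentiviral transfer plasmid built on the pTYF backbone, with a full deposited sequence of about 12.6 kb. It is maintained in E. coli through a ColE1/pUC-type origin and an ampicillin resistance gene. The record lists it as low copy and slow growing, to be propagated in a recombination-deficient strain suited to repeat-containing viral vectors. The annotated viral elements are a CMV enhancer/promoter fused to a truncated 5' LTR, the Ψ packaging signal with adjoining gag and env fragments, the RRE, the cPPT/CTS, and a self-inactivating ΔU3 3' LTR followed by a bGH polyadenylation signal. Together these allow the genomic RNA to be made in packaging cells, encapsidated and integrated into target cells without regenerating an active viral promoter.

The payload is a self-amplifying, cell-type-targeted expression cassette. Five tandem Gal4 binding sites (the G4BS, annotated as 5X UAS) lie upstream of the 2TPH promoter, which the record names but the feature table leaves unannotated; it presumably occupies the roughly 2 kb gap before EGFP. This promoter drives a bicistronic transcript encoding EGFP, then an EMCV IRES, then a chimeric transactivator made of the yeast GAL4 DNA-binding domain fused to the activation domain of NF-κB p65, ending at an SV40 polyadenylation signal. Weak, cell-specific transcription from 2TPH produces GAL4p65, which binds the upstream Gal4 sites and boosts transcription of the same cassette. This positive feedback loop increases EGFP output while keeping expression restricted by the promoter's specificity. According to the associated publication title, the design serves a transcriptional amplification strategy for targeting and labelling central serotonergic neurons with lentiviral vectors.
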