Features (pLannotate 1.2.2; 38 found; start..end, strand, type, name):
     42..59      +  polyA_signal   SV40 poly(A) signal (fragment): SV40 polyadenylation signal
     61..82      -  misc_feature   MCS (fragment): pUC18/19 multiple cloning site
     81..175     +  protein_bind   5X UAS: five tandem copies of the "ScaI site" 17-mer CGGAGTACTGTCCTCCG, an upstream activating sequence (UAS) that efficiently binds yeast Gal4 (Webster et al., 1988; Pfeiffer et al., 2010) GAL4
   2247..2963    +  CDS            EGFP: EGFP is a basic (constitutively fluorescent) green fluorescent protein published in 1996, derived from Aequorea victoria. It is reported to be a rapidly-maturing weak dimer with moderate acid sensitivity.
   2964..3029    +  misc_feature   MCS: multiple cloning site
   3198..3660    +  misc_feature   IRES: internal ribosome entry site (IRES) of the encephalomyocarditis virus (EMCV)
   3692..4132    +  CDS            GAL4 DNA binding domain: DNA binding domain of the GAL4 transcriptional activator; Saccharomyces cerevisiae GAL4 (truncated)
   4163..4699    +  CDS            p65: C-terminal portion of the p65 subunit of mouse NF-κB
   4722..4747    +  misc_feature   MCS (fragment): pBluescript multiple cloning site
   4769..4787    -  promoter       T7 promoter: promoter for bacteriophage T7 RNA polymerase
   4797..4836    +  CDS            lacZα (fragment): LacZα fragment of β-galactosidase; lacZ fragment
   4846..4901    +  intron         small t intron (fragment): SV40 (simian virus 40) small t antigen intron
   4901..5038    +  CDS            large T antigen (fragment): large T antigen from SV40 (simian virus 40)
   5061..5182    +  polyA_signal   SV40 poly(A) signal: SV40 polyadenylation signal
   5234..5311    +  CDS            nef (fragment): NEF_HV1Z2 - Experimental evidence at protein level: Swiss-Prot protein existence level 1. Extracellular Nef protein targets CD4(+) T-lymphocytes for apoptosis by interacting with CXCR4 surface receptors. From Human immunodeficiency virus type 1 group M subtype D (isolate Z2/CDC-Z34) (HIV-1).
   5313..5334    +  LTR            3' LTR (ΔU3) (fragment): self-inactivating 3' long terminal repeat (LTR) from HIV-1
   5334..5394    +  ncRNA          mir-TAR: Accession: RF00250 - Trans-activation response element (TAR)
   5420..5644    +  polyA_signal   bGH poly(A) signal: bovine growth hormone polyadenylation signal
   5648..5669    +  promoter       SV40 promoter (fragment): SV40 enhancer and early promoter
   5690..5821    +  rep_origin     f1 ori (fragment) (sequence partly withheld): f1 bacteriophage origin of replication; arrow indicates direction of (+) strand synthesis
   6225..6413    +  CDS            EEF1AKMT2 (fragment): EFMT2_HUMAN - Also known as C10orf138, METTL10 From Homo sapiens (Human).
   6752..6802    -  CDS            lacI (fragment): lac repressor; lacI; The lac repressor binds to the lac operator to inhibit transcription in E. coli. This inhibition can be relieved by adding lactose or isopropyl-β-D-thiogalactopyranoside (IPTG).
   6988..7576    -  rep_origin     ori: high-copy-number ColE1/pMB1/pBR322/pUC origin of replication
   7747..8607    -  CDS            AmpR: β-lactamase; bla; confers resistance to ampicillin, carbenicillin, and related antibiotics
   8608..8712    -  promoter       AmpR promoter: bla
   8816..8855    +  CDS            rop (fragment): Rop protein, which maintains plasmids at low copy number; rop
   8957..9095    +  misc_feature   bom: basis of mobility region from pBR322
   9101..9168    -  CDS            lacZα (fragment): LacZα fragment of β-galactosidase; lacZ fragment
   9162..9245    -  CDS            CCDC28A-AS1 (fragment): GVQW2_HUMAN - Also known as GVQW2 Protein predicted: Swiss-Prot protein existence level 4. From Homo sapiens (Human).
  10068..10093   +  LTR            3' LTR (fragment): 3' long terminal repeat (LTR) from HIV-1
  10110..10226   +  enhancer       CMV enhancer (fragment): human cytomegalovirus immediate early enhancer
  10249..10348   +  promoter       CMVd1 promoter: truncated human cytomegalovirus (CMV) immediate early promoter that yields slightly reduced expression relative to the full-length promoter
  10379..10558   +  LTR            5' LTR (truncated): truncated 5' long terminal repeat (LTR) from HIV-1
  10606..10730   +  misc_feature   HIV-1 Ψ: packaging signal of human immunodeficiency virus type 1
  10714..11435   +  CDS            HIV-1 gag (fragment): gag protein from human immunodeficiency virus 1; gag
  11434..11670   +  CDS            env (fragment): ENV_HV1N5 - Experimental evidence at protein level: Swiss-Prot protein existence level 1. From Human immunodeficiency virus type 1 group M subtype B (isolate NY5) (HIV-1).
  11889..12225   +  ncRNA          RRE: Accession: RF00036 - HIV Rev response element
  12435..12549   +  misc_feature   cPPT/CTS: central polypurine tract and central termination sequence of HIV-1
>Addgene plasmid #32569 | pTYF-G4BS-2TPH-EGFP-IRES-GAL4p65 | depositor full sequence | sequence record 37823 | pTYF-G4BS-2TPH-EGFP-IRES-GAL4p65 sequence 12592 bps
GGCCTAGGGATAACAGGGTAATGATATCTCTGACCGCTAGCTCTTATCATGTCTGGATCCAAGCTTGCAT
GCCTGCAGGTCGGAGTACTGTCCTCCGAGCGGAGTACTGTCCTCCGAGCGGAGTACTGTCCTCCGAGCGG
AGTACTGTCCTCCGAGCGGAGTACTGTCCTCCGAGCGGAGACTCTAGAGGGTCCCGGGATCCGCGGACTG
ACCACTCCGTGCCTTTGCTTTTCGTGTCTTCTGCAGAGAGGTCGATACCCTTTGTTCTACTTGGTTATCG
CACAACTTGATTCTCTCAGCCAGACTGTGATCTCCGTGGGTCAGTGCTGCATCGAACACTTCTTTGCATG
CTTGGGATTCAGTTTCAGCTTACTAGAAACTCAGGGCTCAACAAAATTTTGTTGAGTTATACATCTGTTC
TGTGTCTGGCTCTGTAGTCTGTCGAGTCTGCTTTTCTTTACACCCTTCTCCTTCTTTGGAAGAGAACACG
GATTCCCAAAGTCAAATTGACTGAATTAAGATCCTACCTTAGACATTCTTTTGTGCCTTAGTACACACAC
ACACATACACACACACACACACACACACACACAGATGCACACACATACACACATATGCACACACACATAC
ACACAGATGCACACACACACATACACATACACACAGATGCACACACGCATACACATACACACAGATGCAC
ACACACATACACATACACACAGATGCACACACGCACACACATACACATACACACATGCACACGCACACAT
AAACATACACACAGATGCACACACGCACACACATAAACATACACATGCACACACACACACACATGCACAC
ACACATGCACATGCACACACACACACACACACCAGTTTTATGATAACTGACTATGTTCTGACCTATAAAC
GTGCATAAAAATCCAGAATATGATTACTTAGCATTGTTAGCTATTATTTTTTACAATTACTTCAGTTAAT
TTATTAATAATTTCTCTTCCTCTTAGCCTCTTAGTCTTCAGAGGAAATAGGAGCTAAATGATTATTTCCA
GAGTTGGATCAAATAATAATCCTAAACCCTCAAGTCTCCAGAAACAGTTAAAATCCAACCAATGTTAACA
TATACAGACTTGTTTTGAAGAATCTTCATTTTGTTTTCTATACAATCCAATTGTACGAGTCCCAGATTTT
GTTTAGTTCTTCAGTTAAACATGTACTCTTGGTTAAGAATTTTCCATGTTTAAAAGTTATTTGTTATTTT
TACGTACATGAGTACACTGTAGCTGTCTTCATACACACCAGAAGAGGGCATCAAATCCCCATTACATATG
ATTGTGAGCCACCTAGTGGTTGCTGGGATTTGAACTCAGGACCTCTGGAAGAGCAGTCAGCACTCTTAAC
CACTAAGCTATCTCTCCAGCCCCAAACTTTCCATTCTTTAAAGGATTGCTAAGCTTTCCCGTGGCTTTCT
AAAGTTGGGAAGGTACCTATAGAATTTTGTCTATGCCTGTCAGATTGCTGGGTCTGATTAAGTTATAGAT
GGGGAGCAGCAGAATTGCATCAGAAAAGCATCAAAGGGATAGTGGGCCTATGGGCATTTCATTTCCATAT
GTTTCTTACTTAGTGAAGAACATTCTAGAAGGTGAGCATCTTGGCTAAGTTCAAGCCTCGAATTTCAATA
GCCTGAGTAACCTTCTACCTGGAGACACCACAGGTTTTGGAAACAGGCCTCTTACGAAAGCCATCACACA
TACATACACATAAAATTTGCACATCGTAACATGTCATGGTGCAGAAAAGCCTTCCTTAAGCTATTTTCTT
ACTTTTAGAAAGCACAAAGCACTCAAACTCATAGTTACTGGAAGACTGAGGGTAACCTTCCAATAGCAGG
CCCTAGAATTAAAATTAGACGACTGCTATTTTGTTGCAAGGAAAAAAATAATAATAAACCCTGACGCATA
GCTCTCCACCATCTCTTCCCAAAGGGCTACTCGACCTATGAAACAAACAAATCTCATCATGAGCACAGAT
AACCCCAGGCTTCAGACGTGTAATCTGATTGTGGCCATCAGCAACCAGAAATGAGTTTTTTCTAATCAGC
TTCCCATCACTCCTCAGTCACTCATATAAAGGAACACAGGGAGGGGAGGAAGCGCACTGCTCTTCAGCAC
CAGGGTTCTGGACAGCGCCTCGAGCAGCCAGCTGCCGCTCACCTTCCTCCTACATCTCTGCCGCGGCCGC
GCCACCATGGTGAGCAAGGGCGAGGAGCTGTTCACCGGGGTGGTGCCCATCCTGGTCGAGCTGGACGGCG
ACGTAAACGGCCACAAGTTCAGCGTGTCCGGCGAGGGCGAGGGCGATGCCACCTACGGCAAGCTGACCCT
GAAGTTCATCTGCACCACCGGCAAGCTGCCCGTGCCCTGGCCCACCCTCGTGACCACCCTGACCTACGGC
GTGCAGTGCTTCAGCCGCTACCCCGACCACATGAAGCAGCACGACTTCTTCAAGTCCGCCATGCCCGAAG
GCTACGTCCAGGAGCGCACCATCTTCTTCAAGGACGACGGCAACTACAAGACCCGCGCCGAGGTGAAGTT
CGAGGGCGACACCCTGGTGAACCGCATCGAGCTGAAGGGCATCGACTTCAAGGAGGACGGCAACATCCTG
GGGCACAAGCTGGAGTACAACTACAACAGCCACAACGTCTATATCATGGCCGACAAGCAGAAGAACGGCA
TCAAGGTGAACTTCAAGATCCGCCACAACATCGAGGACGGCAGCGTGCAGCTCGCCGACCACTACCAGCA
GAACACCCCCATCGGCGACGGCCCCGTGCTGCTGCCCGACAACCACTACCTGAGCACCCAGTCCGCCCTG
AGCAAAGACCCCAACGAGAAGCGCGATCACATGGTCCTGCTGGAGTTCGTGACCGCCGCCGGGATCACTC
TCGGCATGGACGAGCTGTACAAGTCCGGACTCAGATCTCGAGCTCAAGCTTCGAATTCTGCAGTCGACGG
TACCGCGGGCCCGGGATCCACCGGATCTAGATAACTGATCATAATCAGCCATACCACATTGTAATCCCGG
GATCCGCCCCTCTCCCTCCCCCCCCCCTAACGTTACTGGCCGAAGCCGCTTGGAATAAGGCCGGTGTGCG
TTTGTCTATATGTTATTTTCCACCATATTGCCGTCTTTTGGCAATGTGAGGGCCCGGAAACCTGGCCCTG
TCTTCTTGACGAGCATTCCTAGGGGTCTTTCCCCTCTCGCCAAAGGAATGCAAGGTCTGTTGAATGTCGT
GAAGGAAGCAGTTCCTCTGGAAGCTTCTTGAAGACAAACAACGTCTGTAGCGACCCTTTGCAGGCAGCGG
AACCCCCCACCTGGCGACAGGTGCCTCTGCGGCCAAAAGCCACGTGTATAAGATACACCTGCAAAGGCGG
CACAACCCCAGTGCCACGTTGTGAGTTGGATAGTTGTGGAAAGAGTCAAATGGCTCTCCTCAAGCGTATT
CAACAAGGGGCTGAAGGATGCCCAGAAGGTACCCCATTGTATGGGATCTGATCTGGGGCCTCGGTGCACA
TGCTTTACATGTGTTTAGTCGAGGTTAAAAAAACGTCTAGGCCCCCCGAACCACGGGGACGTGGTTTTCC
TTTGAAAAACACGATGATAATATGGCCACCCGCGGACTAGCCTCCTGAAAGATGAAGCTACTGTCTTCTA
TCGAACAAGCATGCGATATTTGCCGACTTAAAAAGCTCAAGTGCTCCAAAGAAAAACCGAAGTGCGCCAA
GTGTCTGAAGAACAACTGGGAGTGTCGCTACTCTCCCAAAACCAAAAGGTCTCCGCTGACTAGGGCACAT
CTGACAGAAGTGGAATCAAGGCTAGAAAGACTGGAACAGCTATTTCTACTGATTTTTCCTCGAGAAGACC
TTGACATGATTTTGAAAATGGATTCTTTACAGGATATAAAAGCATTGTTAACAGGATTATTTGTACAAGA
TAATGTGAATAAAGATGCCGTCACAGATAGATTGGCTTCAGTGGAGACTGATATGCCTCTAACATTGAGA
CAGCATAGAATAAGTGCGACATCATCATCGGAAGAGAGTAGTAACAAAGGTCAAAGACAGTTGACTGTAT
CGCCGGAATTGGGATCCATGGTGTTTCCTTCTGGGCAGATCTCAAACCAGGCCCTGGCCTTAGCACCGTC
CTCTGCCCCAGTCCTTGCCCAGACCATGGTCCCTTCCTCAGCCATGGTACCTCTGGCTCAGCCCCCAGCT
CCTGCCCCAGTTCTAACCCCGGGTCCTCCCCAGTCCCTGTCTGCACCTGTTCCAAAGAGCACCCAGGCTG
GGGAAGGCACGCTGTCGGAAGCCCTGCTGCACCTGCAGTTTGATGCTGATGAAGACTTGGGGGCCTTGCT
TGGCAACAGCACAGACCCAGGAGTGTTCACAGACCTGGCATCTGTGGACAACTCAGAGTTTCAGCAGCTC
CTGAACCAGGGTGTGTCCATGTCTCACTCCACAGCTGAGCCCATGCTGATGGAGTACCCTGAAGCTATAA
CTCGCCTGGTGACAGGGTCCCAGAGGCCCCCTGACCCAGCTCCCACACCCCTGGGGACCTCGGGGCTTCC
CAATGGTCTCTCCGGAGATGAAGACTTCTCCTCCATTGCGGACATGGACTTCTCTGCTCTGCTGAGTCAG
ATCAGCTCCAGCGGCCAATCTAGACTGCAGCTCGACCTCGAGGGGGGGCCCGGTACCAGGTAAGTGTACC
CAATTCGCCCTATAGTGAGTCGTATTACAATTCACTCGATCGCCCTTCCCAACAGTTGCGCAGCCTGAAT
GGCGAATGGAGATCCAATTTTTAAGTGTATAATGTGTTAAACTACTGATTCTAATTGTTTGTGTATTTTA
GATTCACAGTCCCAAGGCTCATTTCAGGCCCCTCAGTCCTCACAGTCTGTTCATGATCATAATCAGCCAT
ACCACATTTGTAGAGGTTTTACTTGCTTTAAAAAACCTCCCACACCTCCCCCTGAACCTGAAACATAAAA
TGAATGCAATTGTTGTTGTTAACTTGTTTATTGCAGCTTATAATGGTTACAAATAAAGCAATAGCATCAC
AAATTTCACAAATAAAGCATTTTTTTCACTGCATTCTAGTTGTGGTTTGTCCAAACTCATCAATGTATCT
TAACGCGCTAGTGTACGCGTCTCGAGGACGCGGCCGCATCGATTAGGGATAACAGGGTAATGGTACCTTT
AAGACCAATGACTTACAAGGCAGCTGTAGATCTTAGCCACTTTTTAAAAGAAAAGGGGGGACTGGAAGGG
CTAATTCACTCCCAGGGTCTCTCTGGTTAGACCAGATCTGAGCCTGGGAGCTCTCTGGCTAACTAGGGAA
CCCACTGCTTAAGCCTCAATAAAGCTCGACTGTGCCTTCTAGTTGCCAGCCATCTGTTGTTTGCCCCTCC
CCCGTGCCTTCCTTGACCCTGGAAGGTGCCACTCCCACTGTCCTTTCCTAATAAAATGAGGAAATTGCAT
CGCATTGTCTGAGTAGGTGTCATTCTATTCTGGGGGGTGGGGTGGGGCAGGACAGCAAGGGGGAGGATTG
GGAAGACAATAGCAGGCATGCTGGGGATGCGGTGGGCTCTATGGCTTCTGAGGCGGAAAGAACCAGCTGG
GGCTCTAGGGGGTATCCCC
[124 nt withheld, positions 5690-5813]
CGCCGGCTGTGCGGGAGAACGGAGTTCTATTATGACTCAAATCAGTCTCCCCAAGCATTCGGGGATCAGA
GTTTTTAAGGATAACTTAGTGTGTAGGGGGCCAGTGAGTTGGAGATGAAAGCGTAGGGAGTCGAAGGTGT
CCTTTTGCGCCGAGTCAGTTCCTGGGTGGGGGCCACAAGATCGGATGAGCCAGTTTATCAATCCGGGGGT
GCCAGCTGATCCATGGAGTGCAGGGTCTGCAAAATATCTCAAGCACTGATTGATCTTAGGTTTTACAATA
GTGATGTTACCCCAGGAACAATTTGGGGAAGGTCAGAATCTTGTAGCCTGTAGCTGCATGACTCCTAAAC
CATAATTTCTTTTTTGTTTTTTTTTTTTTATTTTTGAGACAGGGTCTCACTCTGTCACCTAGGCTGGAGT
GCAGTGGTGCAATCACAGCTCACTGCAGCCTCAACGTCGTAAGCTCAAGCGATCCTCCCACCTCAGCCTG
CCTGGTAGCTGAGACTACAAGCGACGCCCCAGTTAATTTTTGTATTTTTGGTAGAGGCAGCGTTTTGCCG
TGTGGCCCTGGCTGGTCTCGAACTCCTGGGCTCAAGTGATCCAGCCTCAGCCTCCCAAAGTGCTGGGACA
ACCGGGGCCAGTCACTGCACCTGGCCCTAAACCATAATTTCTAATCTTTTGGCTAATTTGTTAGTCCTAC
AAAGGCAGTCTAGTCCCCAGGCAAAAAGGGGGTTTGTTTCGGGAAAGGGCTGTTACTGTCTTTGTTTCAA
ACTATAAACTAAGTTCCTCCTAAACTTAGTTCGGCCTACACCCAGGAATGAACAAGGAGAGCTTGGAGGT
TAGAAGCACGATGGAATTGGTTAGGTCAGATCTCTTTCACTGTCTGAGTTATAATTTTGCAATGGTGGTT
CAAAGACTGCCCGCTTCTGACACCAGTCGCTGCATTAATGAATCGGCCAACGCGCGGGGAGAGGCGGTTT
GCGTATTGGCGCTCTTCCGCTTCCTCGCTCACTGACTCGCTGCGCTCGGTCGTTCGGCTGCGGCGAGCGG
TATCAGCTCACTCAAAGGCGGTAATACGGTTATCCACAGAATCAGGGGATAACGCAGGAAAGAACATGTG
AGCAAAAGGCCAGCAAAAGGCCAGGAACCGTAAAAAGGCCGCGTTGCTGGCGTTTTTCCATAGGCTCCGC
CCCCCTGACGAGCATCACAAAAATCGACGCTCAAGTCAGAGGTGGCGAAACCCGACAGGACTATAAAGAT
ACCAGGCGTTTCCCCCTGGAAGCTCCCTCGTGCGCTCTCCTGTTCCGACCCTGCCGCTTACCGGATACCT
GTCCGCCTTTCTCCCTTCGGGAAGCGTGGCGCTTTCTCAATGCTCACGCTGTAGGTATCTCAGTTCGGTG
TAGGTCGTTCGCTCCAAGCTGGGCTGTGTGCACGAACCCCCCGTTCAGCCCGACCGCTGCGCCTTATCCG
GTAACTATCGTCTTGAGTCCAACCCGGTAAGACACGACTTATCGCCACTGGCAGCAGCCACTGGTAACAG
GATTAGCAGAGCGAGGTATGTAGGCGGTGCTACAGAGTTCTTGAAGTGGTGGCCTAACTACGGCTACACT
AGAAGGACAGTATTTGGTATCTGCGCTCTGCTGAAGCCAGTTACCTTCGGAAAAAGAGTTGGTAGCTCTT
GATCCGGCAAACAAACCACCGCTGGTAGCGGTGGTTTTTTTGTTTGCAAGCAGCAGATTACGCGCAGAAA
AAAAGGATCTCAAGAAGATCCTTTGATCTTTTCTACGGGGTCTGACGCTCAGTGGAACGAAAACTCACGT
TAAGGGATTTTGGTCATGAGATTATCAAAAAGGATCTTCACCTAGATCCTTTTAAATTAAAAATGAAGTT
TTAAATCAATCTAAAGTATATATGAGTAAACTTGGTCTGACAGTTACCAATGCTTAATCAGTGAGGCACC
TATCTCAGCGATCTGTCTATTTCGTTCATCCATAGTTGCCTGACTCCCCGTCGTGTAGATAACTACGATA
CGGGAGGGCTTACCATCTGGCCCCAGTGCTGCAATGATACCGCGAGACCCACGCTCACCGGCTCCAGATT
TATCAGCAATAAACCAGCCAGCCGGAAGGGCCGAGCGCAGAAGTGGTCCTGCAACTTTATCCGCCTCCAT
CCAGTCTATTAATTGTTGCCGGGAAGCTAGAGTAAGTAGTTCGCCAGTTAATAGTTTGCGCAACGTTGTT
GCCATTGCTACAGGCATCGTGGTGTCACGCTCGTCGTTTGGTATGGCTTCATTCAGCTCCGGTTCCCAAC
GATCAAGGCGAGTTACATGATCCCCCATGTTGTGCAAAAAAGCGGTTAGCTCCTTCGGTCCTCCGATCGT
TGTCAGAAGTAAGTTGGCCGCAGTGTTATCACTCATGGTTATGGCAGCACTGCATAATTCTCTTACTGTC
ATGCCATCCGTAAGATGCTTTTCTGTGACTGGTGAGTACTCAACCAAGTCATTCTGAGAATAGTGTATGC
GGCGACCGAGTTGCTCTTGCCCGGCGTCAATACGGGATAATACCGCGCCACATAGCAGAACTTTAAAAGT
GCTCATCATTGGAAAACGTTCTTCGGGGCGAAAACTCTCAAGGATCTTACCGCTGTTGAGATCCAGTTCG
ATGTAACCCACTCGTGCACCCAACTGATCTTCAGCATCTTTTACTTTCACCAGCGTTTCTGGGTGAGCAA
AAACAGGAAGGCAAAATGCCGCAAAAAAGGGAATAAGGGCGACACGGAAATGTTGAATACTCATACTCTT
CCTTTTTCAATATTATTGAAGCATTTATCAGGGTTATTGTCTCATGAGCGGATACATATTTGAATGTATT
TAGAAAAATAAACAAATAGGGGTTCCGCGCACATTTCCCCGAAAAGTGCCACCTGACGTCTAAGAAACCA
TTATTATCATGACATTAACCTATAAAAATAGGCGTATCACGAGGCCCTTTCGTCTTCAAGAACTGCCTCG
CGCGTTTCGGTGATGACGGTGAAAACCTCTGACACATGCAGCTCCCGGAGACGGTCACAGCTTGTCTGTA
AGCGGATGCCGGGAGCAGACAAGCCCGTCAGGGCGCGTCAGCGGGTGTTGGCGGGTGTCGGGGCGCAGCC
ATGACCCAGTCACGTAGCGATAGCGGAGTGTACTGGCTTAACTATGCGGCATCAGAGCAGATTGTACTGA
GAGTGCACCATATGCGGTGTGAAATACCGCACAGATGCGTAAGGAGAAAATACCGCATCAGGCGCCATTC
GCCATTCAGGCTGCGCAACTGTTGGGAAGGGCGATCGGTGCGGGCCTCTTCGCTATTACGCCAGCGCGGG
GAGGCAGAGATTGCAGTAAGCTGAGATCGCAGCACTGCACTCCAGCCTGGGCGACAGAGTAAGACTCTGT
CTCAAAAATAAAATAAATAAATCAATCAGATATTCCAATCTTTTCCTTTATTTATTTATTTATTTTCTAT
TTTGGAAACACAGTCCTTCCTTATTCCAGAATTACACATATATTCTATTTTTCTTTATATGCTCCAGTTT
TTTTTAGACCTTCACCTGAAATGTGTGTATACAAAATCTAGGCCAGTCCAGCAGAGCCTAAAGGTAAAAA
ATAAAATAATAAAAAATAAATAAAATCTAGCTCACTCCTTCACATCAAAATGGAGATACAGCTGTTAGCA
TTAAATACCAAATAACCCATCTTGTCCTCAATAATTTTAAGCGCCTCTCTCCACCACATCTAACTCCTGT
CAAAGGCATGTGCCCCTTCCGGGCGCTCTGCTGTGCTGCCAACCAACTGGCATGTGGACTCTGCAGGGTC
CCTAACTGCCAAGCCCCACAGTGTGCCCTGAGGCTGCCCCTTCCTTCTAGCGGCTGCCCCCACTCGGCTT
TGCTTTCCCTAGTTTCAGTTACTTGCGTTCAGCCAAGGTCTGAAACTAGGTGCGCACAGAGCGGTAAGAC
TGCGAGAGAAAGAGACCAGCTTTACAGGGGGTTTATCACAGTGCACCCTGACAGTCGTCAGCCTCACAGG
GGGTTTATCACATTGCACCCTGACAGTCGTCAGCCTCACAGGGGGTTTATCACAGTGCACCCTTACAATC
ATTCCATTTGATTCACAATTTTTTTAGTCTCTACTGTGCCTAACTTGTAAGTTAAATTTGATCAGAGGTG
TGTTCCCAGAGGGGAAAACAGTATATACAGGGTTCAGTACTATCGCATTTCAGGGTGGCCCGAGAGCTGC
ATCCGGAGTATCTAGATGGAGTTCCGCGTTACATAACTTACGGTAAATGGCCCGCCTGGCTGACCGCCCA
ACGACCCCCGCCCATTGACGTCAATAATGACTGATGTTCCCATAGTAACGCCAATAGGGACTTTCCATTG
ACGCTAATGGGAGTTTGTTTTGGCACCAAAATCAACGGGACTTTCCAAAATGTCGTAATAACCCCGCCCC
GTTGACGCAAATGGGCGGTAGGCGTGTACTCTAGAAGGTCTATATAAGCAGAGCTCGTTTAGTGAACCGT
TTATACTACTTATCTGGTCTCTCTGGTTAGACCAGATCTGAGCCTGGGAGCTCTCTGGCTAACTAGGGAA
CCCACTGCTTAAGCCTCAATAAAGCTTGCCTTGAGTGCTCAAAGTAGTGTGTGCCCGTCTGTTGTGTGAC
TCTGGTAACTAGAGATCCCTCAGACCCTTTTAGTCAGTGTGGAAAATCTCTAGCAGTGGCGCCCGAACAG
GGACTTGAAAGCGAAAGTAAAGCCAGAGGAGATCTCTCGACGCAGGACTCGGCTTGCTGAAGCGCGCACG
GCAAGAGGCGAGGGGCGGCGACTGGTGAGTACGCCAAAAATTTTGACTAGCGGAGGCTAGAAGGAGAGAG
ATGGGTGCGAGAGCGTCGGTATTAAGCGGGGGAGAATTAGATAAATGGGAAAAAATTCGGTTAAGGCCAG
GGGGAAAGAAACAATATAAACTAAAACATATAGTATGGGCAAGCAGGGAGCTAGAACGATTCGCAGTTAA
TCCTGGCCTTTTAGAGACATCAGAAGGCTGTAGACAAATACTGGGACAGCTACAACCATCCCTTCAGACA
GGATCAGAAGAACTTAGATCATTATATAATACAATAGCAGTCCTCTATTGTGTGCATCAAAGGATAGATG
TAAAAGACACCAAGGAAGCCTTAGATAAGATAGAGGAAGAGCAAAACAAAAGTAAGAAAAAGGCACAGCA
AGCAGCAGCTGACACAGGAAACAACAGCCAGGTCAGCCAAAATTACCCTATAGTGCAGAACCTCCAGGGG
CAAATGGTACATCAGGCCATATCACCTAGAACTTTAAATGCATGGGTAAAAGTAGTAGAAGAGAAGGCTT
TCAGCCCAGAAGTAATACCCATGTTTTCAGCATTATCAGAAGGAGCCACCCCACAAGATTTAAATACCAT
GCTAAACACAGTGGGGGGACATCAAGCAGCCATGCAAATGTTAAAAGAGACCATCAATGAGGAAGCTGCA
GAATGGGATAGATTGCATCCAGTGCATGCAGGGCCTATTGCACCAGGCCAGATGAGAGAACCAAGGGGAA
GTGACATAGCAGGAACTACTAGCAAATTAAGAGAACAATTTGGAAATAATAAAACAATAATCTTTAAGCA
ATCCTCAGGAGGGGACCCAGAAATTGTAACGCACAGTTTTAATTGTGGAGGGGAATTTTTCTACTGTAAT
TCAACACAACTGTTTAATAGTACTTGGTTTAATAGTACTTGGAGTACTGAAGGGTCAAATAACACTGAAG
GAAGTGACACAATCACACTCCCATGCAGAATAAAACAATTTATAAACATGTGGCAGGAAGTAGGAAAAGC
AATGTATGCCCCTCCCATCAGTGGACAAATTAGATGTTCATCAAATATTACTGGGCTGCTATTAACAAGA
GATGGTGGTAATAACAACAATGGGTCCGAGATCTTCAGACCTGGAGGAGGCGATATGAGGGACAATTGGA
GAAGTGAATTATATAAATATAAAGTAGTAAAAATTGAACCATTAGGAGTAGCACCCACCAAGGCAAAGAG
AAGAGTGGTGCAGAGAGAAAAAAGAGCAGTGGGAATAGGAGCTTTGTTCCTTGGGTTCTTGGGAGCAGCA
GGAAGCACTATGGGCGCACGGTCAATGACGCTGACGGTACAGGCCAGACAATTATTGTCTGATATAGTGC
AGCAGCAGAACAATTTGCTGAGGGCTATTGAGGCGCAACAGCATCTGTTGCAACTCACAGTCTGGGGCAT
CAAACAGCTCCAGGCAAGAATCCTGGCTGTGGAAAGATACCTAAAGGATCAACAGCTCCTGGGGATTTGG
GGTTGCTCTGGAAAACTCATTTGCACCACTGCTGTGCCTTGGAATGCTAGTTGGAGTAATAAATCTCTGG
AACAGATTTGGAATAACATGACCTGGATGGAGTGGGACAGAGAAATTAACAATTACACAAGCTTAATACA
CTCCTTAATTGAAGAATCGCAAAACCAGCAAGAAAAGAATGAACAAGAATTATTGGAATTAGATAAATGG
GCTTGCGGCCGGAATTCACAAATGGCAGTATTCATCCACAATTTTAAAAGAAAAGGGGGGATTGGGGGGT
ACAGTGCAGGGGAAAGAATAGTAGACATAATAGCAACAGACATACAAACTAAAGAATTACAAAAACAAAT
TACTAAAAATTCNAAAATTTTCGGGTTTATTACAGGGACAGCAGAGATCCACTTTGGGC
