>Addgene plasmid #32569 | pTYF-G4BS-2TPH-EGFP-IRES-GAL4p65 | addgene partial sequence | sequence record 133270 | EXFP-R 5'-GTCTTGTAGTTGCCGTCGTC-3'
GCCTCTGGAGTACCTTCGGGCATGGCGGACTTGAAGAAGTCGTGCTGCTTCATGTGGTCGGGGTAGCGGC
TGAAGCACTGCACGCCGTAGGTCAGGGTGGTCACGAGGGTGGGCCAGGGCACGGGCAGCTTGCCGGTGGT
GCAGATGAACTTCAGGGTCAGCTTGCCGTAGGTGGCATCGCCCTCGCCCTCGCCGGACACGCTGAACTTG
TGGCCGTTTACGTCGCCGTCCAGCTCGACCAGGATGGGCACCACCCCGGTGAACAGCTCCTCGCCCTTGC
TCACCATGGTGGCACTAGTCCGCGGATCCGGCAGAGATGTAGGAGGAAGGTGAGCGGCAGCTGGCTGCTC
GAGGCGCTGTCCAGAACCCTGGTGCTGAAGAGCAGTGCGCTTCCTCCCCTCCCTGTGTTCCTTTATATGA
GTGACTGAGGAGTGATGGGAAGCTGATTAGAAAAAACTCATTTCTGGTTGCTGATGGCCACAATCATATT
ACACGTATGAAGCCTGGGGTTATCTGTGCTCATGATGAGATTTGTTTGTTTCATAAGTCGAGT
